>Addgene plasmid #112837 | pcDNA3.1(+)/Puro/FA/GFP-N--Grb2-2 | addgene full sequence | sequence record 220589 | Addgene NGS Result
GACATTGATTATTGACTAGTTATTAATAGTAATCAATTACGGGGTCATTAGTTCATAGCCCATATATGGA
GTTCCGCGTTACATAACTTACGGTAAATGGCCCGCCTGGCTGACCGCCCAACGACCCCCGCCCATTGACG
TCAATAATGACGTATGTTCCCATAGTAACGCCAATAGGGACTTTCCATTGACGTCAATGGGTGGAGTATT
TACGGTAAACTGCCCACTTGGCAGTACATCAAGTGTATCATATGCCAAGTACGCCCCCTATTGACGTCAA
TGACGGTAAATGGCCCGCCTGGCATTATGCCCAGTACATGACCTTATGGGACTTTCCTACTTGGCAGTAC
ATCTACGTATTAGTCATCGCTATTACCATGGTGATGCGGTTTTGGCAGTACATCAATGGGCGTGGATAGC
GGTTTGACTCACGGGGATTTCCAAGTCTCCACCCCATTGACGTCAATGGGAGTTTGTTTTGGCACCAAAA
TCAACGGGACTTTCCAAAATGTCGTAACAACTCCGCCCCATTGACGCAAATGGGCGGTAGGCGTGTACGG
TGGGAGGTCTATATAAGCAGAGCTCTCTGGCTAACTAGAGAACCCACTGCTTACTGGCTTATCGAAATTA
ATACGACTCACTATAGGGAGACCCAAGCTGGCTAGCGTTTAAACTTAAGCTTGGTACCGAGCTCGGATCC
ATGGTGAGCAAGGGCGAGGAGCTGTTCACCGGGGTGGTGCCCATCCTGGTCGAGCTGGACGGCGACGTAA
ACGGCCACAAGTTCAGCGTGTCCGGCGAGGGCGAGGGCGATGCCACCTACGGCAAGCTGACCCTGAAGTT
CATCTGCACCACCGGCAAGCTGCCCGTGCCCTGGCCCACCCTCGTGACCACCCTGACCTACGGCGTGCAG
TGCTTCAGCCGCTACCCCGACCACATGAAGCAGCACGACTTCTTCAAGTCCGCCATGCCCGAAGGCTACG
TCCAGGAGCGCACCATCTTCTTCAAGGACGACGGCAACTACAAGACCCGCGCCGAGGTGAAGTTCGAGGG
CGACACCCTGGTGAACCGCATCGAGCTGAAGGGCATCGACTTCAAGGAGGACGGCAACATCCTGGGGCAC
AAGCTGGAGTACAACTACAACAGCCACAACGTCTATATCATGGCCGACAAGCAGAAGAACGGCATCAAGG
TGAACTTCAAGATCCGCCACAACATCGAGGACGGCAGCGTGCAGCTCGCCGACCACTACCAGCAGAACAC
CCCCATCGGCGACGGCCCCGTGCTGCTGCCCGACAACCACTACCTGAGCACCCAGTCCGCCCTGAGCAAA
GACCCCAACGAGAAGCGCGATCACATGGTCCTGCTGGAGTTCGTGACCGCCGCCGGGATCACTCTCGGCA
TGGACGAGCTGTACAAGGGCCGGCCTGTGGTGGAATTCCCGTGGTTTTTTGGCAAAATCCCCAGAGCCAA
GGCAGAAGAAATGCTCAGCAAACAGCGGCATGACGGGGCCTTCCTGATCCGAGAGAGCGAGAGCGCTCCT
GGGGACTTCTCCCTGTCCGTCAAGTTTGGAAATGATGTGCAGCACTTCAAGGTGCTCCGCGACGGAGCCG
GGAAGTATTTCCTGTGGGTGGTGAAGTTTAATTCTTTGAATGAGCTGGTAGATTACCACAGATCAACATC
CGTGTCCAGGAACCAGCAGATATTCTTACGGGACATAGAACAGATGCCACAGCAGCCAACCTACGTCCAG
GCGCTCTTTGACTTTGACCCCCAGGAGGATGGCGAGCTGGGCTTTCGCAGAGGAGACTTCATTCATGTCA
TGGATAACTCAGATCCCAATTGGTGGAAAGGGGCCTGCCACGGGCAGACCGGCATGTTTCCCCGCAATTA
TGTCACCCCCGTGAACCGGAACGTCGATATCCAGCACAGTGGCGCGCCTCGAGTCTAGAGGGCCCGTTTA
AACCCGCTGATCAGCCTCGACTGTGCCTTCTAGTTGCCAGCCATCTGTTGTTTGCCCCTCCCCCGTGCCT
TCCTTGACCCTGGAAGGTGCCACTCCCACTGTCCTTTCCTAATAAAATGAGGAAATTGCATCGCATTGTC
TGAGTAGGTGTCATTCTATTCTGGGGGGTGGGGTGGGGCAGGACAGCAAGGGGGAGGATTGGGAAGACAA
TAGCAGGCATGCTGGGGATGCGGTGGGCTCTATGGCTTCTGAGGCGGAAAGAACCAGCTGGGGCTCTAGG
GGGTATCCCC
[124 nt withheld, positions 2251-2374]
C
[91 nt withheld, positions 2376-2466]
A
[49 nt withheld, positions 2468-2516]
CCTTTGACGTTGGAGTCCACGTTCTTT
[37 nt withheld, positions 2544-2580]
ACCCTATCTCGGTCTATTCTTTTGATTTATAAGGGATTTTGCCGATTTCGGCCTATTGGTTAAAAAATGA
GCTGATTTAACAAAAATTTAACGCGAATTAATTCTGTGGAATGTGTGTCAGTTAGGGTGTGGAAAGTCCC
CAGGCTCCCCAGCAGGCAGAAGTATGCAAAGCATGCATCTCAATTAGTCAGCAACCAGGTGTGGAAAGTC
CCCAGGCTCCCCAGCAGGCAGAAGTATGCAAAGCATGCATCTCAATTAGTCAGCAACCATAGTCCCGCCC
CTAACTCCGCCCATCCCGCCCCTAACTCCGCCCAGTTCCGCCCATTCTCCGCCCCATGGCTGACTAATTT
TTTTTATTTATGCAGAGGCCGAGGCCGCCTCTGCCTCTGAGCTATTCCAGAAGTAGTGAGGAGGCTTTTT
TGGAGGCCTAGGCTTTTGCAAAAAGCTCCCGGGGCCGCCACCATGACCGAGTACAAGCCCACGGTGCGCC
TCGCCACCCGCGACGACGTCCCCCGGGCCGTACGCACCCTCGCCGCCGCGTTCGCCGACTACCCCGCCAC
GCGCCACACCGTCGACCCGGACCGCCACATCGAGCGGGTCACCGAGCTGCAAGAACTCTTCCTCACGCGC
GTCGGGCTCGACATCGGCAAGGTGTGGGTCGCGGACGACGGCGCCGCGGTGGCGGTCTGGACCACGCCGG
AGAGCGTCGAAGCGGGGGCGGTGTTCGCCGAGATCGGCCCGCGCATGGCCGAGTTGAGCGGTTCCCGGCT
GGCCGCGCAGCAACAGATGGAAGGCCTCCTGGCGCCGCACCGGCCCAAGGAGCCCGCGTGGTTCCTGGCC
ACCGTCGGCGTCTCGCCCGACCACCAGGGCAAGGGTCTGGGCAGCGCCGTCGTGCTCCCCGGAGTGGAGG
CGGCCGAGCGCGCCGGGGTGCCCGCCTTCCTGGAGACCTCCGCGCCCCGCAACCTCCCCTTCTACGAGCG
GCTCGGCTTCACCGTCACCGCCGACGTCGAGGTGCCCGAAGGACCGCGCACCTGGTGCATGACCCGCAAG
CCCGGTGCCTGATTCGAAATGACCGACCAAGCGACGCCCAACCTGCCATCACGAGATTTCGATTCCACCG
CCGCCTTCTATGAAAGGTTGGGCTTCGGAATCGTTTTCCGGGACGCCGGCTGGATGATCCTCCAGCGCGG
GGATCTCATGCTGGAGTTCTTCGCCCACCCCAACTTGTTTATTGCAGCTTATAATGGTTACAAATAAAGC
AATAGCATCACAAATTTCACAAATAAAGCATTTTTTTCACTGCATTCTAGTTGTGGTTTGTCCAAACTCA
TCAATGTATCTTATCATGTCTGTATACCGTCGACCTCTAGCTAGAGCTTGGCGTAATCATGGTCATAGCT
GTTTCCTGTGTGAAATTGTTATCCGCTCACAATTCCACACAACATACGAGCCGGAAGCATAAAGTGTAAA
GCCTGGGGTGCCTAATGAGTGAGCTAACTCACATTAATTGCGTTGCGCTCACTGCCCGCTTTCCAGTCGG
GAAACCTGTCGTGCCAGCTGCATTAATGAATCGGCCAACGCGCGGGGAGAGGCGGTTTGCGTATTGGGCG
CTCTTCCGCTTCCTCGCTCACTGACTCGCTGCGCTCGGTCGTTCGGCTGCGGCGAGCGGTATCAGCTCAC
TCAAAGGCGGTAATACGGTTATCCACAGAATCAGGGGATAACGCAGGAAAGAACATGTGAGCAAAAGGCC
AGCAAAAGGCCAGGAACCGTAAAAAGGCCGCGTTGCTGGCGTTTTTCCATAGGCTCCGCCCCCCTGACGA
GCATCACAAAAATCGACGCTCAAGTCAGAGGTGGCGAAACCCGACAGGACTATAAAGATACCAGGCGTTT
CCCCCTGGAAGCTCCCTCGTGCGCTCTCCTGTTCCGACCCTGCCGCTTACCGGATACCTGTCCGCCTTTC
TCCCTTCGGGAAGCGTGGCGCTTTCTCATAGCTCACGCTGTAGGTATCTCAGTTCGGTGTAGGTCGTTCG
CTCCAAGCTGGGCTGTGTGCACGAACCCCCCGTTCAGCCCGACCGCTGCGCCTTATCCGGTAACTATCGT
CTTGAGTCCAACCCGGTAAGACACGACTTATCGCCACTGGCAGCAGCCACTGGTAACAGGATTAGCAGAG
CGAGGTATGTAGGCGGTGCTACAGAGTTCTTGAAGTGGTGGCCTAACTACGGCTACACTAGAAGAACAGT
ATTTGGTATCTGCGCTCTGCTGAAGCCAGTTACCTTCGGAAAAAGAGTTGGTAGCTCTTGATCCGGCAAA
CAAACCACCGCTGGTAGCGGTGGTTTTTTTGTTTGCAAGCAGCAGATTACGCGCAGAAAAAAAGGATCTC
AAGAAGATCCTTTGATCTTTTCTACGGGGTCTGACGCTCAGTGGAACGAAAACTCACGTTAAGGGATTTT
GGTCATGAGATTATCAAAAAGGATCTTCACCTAGATCCTTTTAAATTAAAAATGAAGTTTTAAATCAATC
TAAAGTATATATGAGTAAACTTGGTCTGACAGTTACCAATGCTTAATCAGTGAGGCACCTATCTCAGCGA
TCTGTCTATTTCGTTCATCCATAGTTGCCTGACTCCCCGTCGTGTAGATAACTACGATACGGGAGGGCTT
ACCATCTGGCCCCAGTGCTGCAATGATACCGCGAGACCCACGCTCACCGGCTCCAGATTTATCAGCAATA
AACCAGCCAGCCGGAAGGGCCGAGCGCAGAAGTGGTCCTGCAACTTTATCCGCCTCCATCCAGTCTATTA
ATTGTTGCCGGGAAGCTAGAGTAAGTAGTTCGCCAGTTAATAGTTTGCGCAACGTTGTTGCCATTGCTAC
AGGCATCGTGGTGTCACGCTCGTCGTTTGGTATGGCTTCATTCAGCTCCGGTTCCCAACGATCAAGGCGA
GTTACATGATCCCCCATGTTGTGCAAAAAAGCGGTTAGCTCCTTCGGTCCTCCGATCGTTGTCAGAAGTA
AGTTGGCCGCAGTGTTATCACTCATGGTTATGGCAGCACTGCATAATTCTCTTACTGTCATGCCATCCGT
AAGATGCTTTTCTGTGACTGGTGAGTACTCAACCAAGTCATTCTGAGAATAGTGTATGCGGCGACCGAGT
TGCTCTTGCCCGGCGTCAATACGGGATAATACCGCGCCACATAGCAGAACTTTAAAAGTGCTCATCATTG
GAAAACGTTCTTCGGGGCGAAAACTCTCAAGGATCTTACCGCTGTTGAGATCCAGTTCGATGTAACCCAC
TCGTGCACCCAACTGATCTTCAGCATCTTTTACTTTCACCAGCGTTTCTGGGTGAGCAAAAACAGGAAGG
CAAAATGCCGCAAAAAAGGGAATAAGGGCGACACGGAAATGTTGAATACTCATACTCTTCCTTTTTCAAT
ATTATTGAAGCATTTATCAGGGTTATTGTCTCATGAGCGGATACATATTTGAATGTATTTAGAAAAATAA
ACAAATAGGGGTTCCGCGCACATTTCCCCGAAAAGTGCCACCTGACGTCGACGGATCGGGAGATCTCCCG
ATCCCCTATGGTGCACTCTCAGTACAATCTGCTCTGATGCCGCATAGTTAAGCCAGTATCTGCTCCCTGC
TTGTGTGTTGGAGGTCGCTGAGTAGTGCGCGAGCAAAATTTAAGCTACAACAAGGCAAGGCTTGACCGAC
AATTGCATGAAGAATCTGCTTAGGGTTAGGCGTTTTGCGCTGCTTCGCGATGTACGGGCCAGATATACGC
GTT
Features (pLannotate 1.2.2; 21 found; start..end, strand, type, name):
      1..380     +  enhancer       CMV enhancer: human cytomegalovirus immediate early enhancer
    381..584     +  promoter       CMV promoter: human cytomegalovirus (CMV) immediate early promoter
    580..613     +  LTR            5' LTR (truncated) (fragment): truncated 5' long terminal repeat (LTR) from HIV-1
    629..647     +  promoter       T7 promoter: promoter for bacteriophage T7 RNA polymerase
    701..1417    +  CDS            EGFP: EGFP is a basic (constitutively fluorescent) green fluorescent protein published in 1996, derived from Aequorea victoria. It is reported to be a rapidly-maturing weak dimer with moderate acid sensitivity.
   1439..1915    +  CDS            Grb2 (fragment): GRB2_MOUSE - Experimental evidence at protein level: Swiss-Prot protein existence level 1. [Isoform 2]: Does not bind to phosphorylated epidermal growth factor receptor (EGFR) but inhibits EGF-induced transactivation of a RAS-responsive element. Acts as a dominant negative protein over GRB2 and by suppressing proliferative signals, may trigger active programmed cell death. From Mus musculus (Mouse).
   1981..2205    +  polyA_signal   bGH poly(A) signal: bovine growth hormone polyadenylation signal
   2209..2230    +  promoter       SV40 promoter (fragment): SV40 enhancer and early promoter
   2251..2679    +  rep_origin     f1 ori (sequence partly withheld): f1 bacteriophage origin of replication; arrow indicates direction of (+) strand synthesis
   2693..3022    +  promoter       SV40 promoter: SV40 enhancer and early promoter
   3043..3642    +  CDS            PuroR: puromycin N-acetyltransferase; pac from Streptomyces alboniger; confers resistance to puromycin
   3649..3807    +  CDS            ble (fragment): BLE_KLEPN - Experimental evidence at protein level: Swiss-Prot protein existence level 1. Binding protein with a strong affinity to the bleomycin family of antibiotics. Binds to CL990; an antimitotic-antibiotic compound. From Klebsiella pneumoniae.
   3802..3923    +  polyA_signal   SV40 poly(A) signal: SV40 polyadenylation signal
   3996..4012    -  protein_bind   lac operator: The lac repressor binds to the lac operator to inhibit transcription in E. coli. This inhibition can be relieved by adding lactose or isopropyl-β-D-thiogalactopyranoside (IPTG). lac repressor encoded by lacI
   4020..4050    -  promoter       lac promoter: promoter for the E. coli lac operon
   4065..4086    -  protein_bind   CAP binding site: CAP binding activates transcription in the presence of cAMP. E. coli catabolite activator protein
   4099..4191    -  CDS            lacI (fragment): lac repressor; lacI; The lac repressor binds to the lac operator to inhibit transcription in E. coli. This inhibition can be relieved by adding lactose or isopropyl-β-D-thiogalactopyranoside (IPTG).
   4374..4962    -  rep_origin     ori: high-copy-number ColE1/pMB1/pBR322/pUC origin of replication
   5133..5993    -  CDS            AmpR: β-lactamase; bla; confers resistance to ampicillin, carbenicillin, and related antibiotics
   5994..6098    -  promoter       AmpR promoter: bla
   6157..6209    -  misc_feature   bom (fragment): basis of mobility region from pBR322
