[The description below was written by a language model from this plasmid's Addgene catalogue record and pLannotate feature annotations shown in this document.]
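Description:
pcDNA3.1(+)/Puro/FA/GFP-N--Grb2-2 is a mammalian expression plasmid built on a puromycin-selectable pcDNA3.1(+) backbone and intended for transient or stable overexpression of a GFP-tagged fragment of mouse Grb2. The sequenced plasmid is about 6.4 kb. It is maintained in E. coli through a high-copy ColE1/pUC-type origin and an ampicillin resistance gene (β-lactamase with its own promoter). An f1 phage origin is also present, along with remnants of lac regulatory sequence typical of this vector family.

The expression cassette is driven by the human cytomegalovirus immediate-early enhancer and promoter, followed by a T7 promoter that could support in vitro transcription, and is terminated by the bovine growth hormone polyadenylation signal. The open reading frame begins with EGFP, followed downstream by a partial Grb2 coding sequence, so the fluorescent protein sits at the N-terminus of the insert. According to the record, this fragment comprises the SH2 domain and the C-terminal SH3 domain of Grb2, omitting the N-terminal part of the adaptor protein; the cloning sites used are not recorded. A separate SV40 early promoter drives puromycin N-acetyltransferase, terminated by an SV40 poly(A) signal, allowing selection of stably transfected cells. A short bleomycin-resistance fragment after PuroR and a brief match to an HIV-1 LTR near the CMV promoter appear to be vestigial or incidental annotations rather than functional elements.

As a domain-truncation construct with a fluorescent tag, it suits localisation and interaction-mapping experiments in cultured mammalian cells. The associated publication concerns recruitment of Grb2 by alpha-dystrobrevin-1 at the neuromuscular junction.
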