Addgene plasmid #112837: pcDNA3.1(+)/Puro/FA/GFP-N--Grb2-2
Purpose: transient/stable overexpression
Depositing lab: Tomasz Prószyński. Publication: Alpha-Dystrobrevin-1 recruits Grb2 and alpha-catulin to organize neurotransmitter receptors at the neuromuscular junction. Gingras J, Gawor M, Bernadzki KM, Grady RM, Hallock P, Glass DJ, Sanes JR, Proszynski TJ. J Cell Sci. 2016 Mar 1;129(5):898-911. doi: 10.1242/jcs.181180. Epub 2016 Jan 14. PubMed 26769899.
Backbone
  Vector backbone: pcDNA3.1(+)/Puro
  Backbone size w/o insert (bp): 5500
  Vector type: Mammalian Expression
  Selectable markers: Puromycin
Growth in bacteria
  Bacterial resistance: Ampicillin, 100 μg/mL
  Growth temperature: 37°C
  Growth strain: DH5alpha
  Copy number: High Copy
Gene/Insert
  Gene/Insert name: Grb2
  Species: M. musculus (mouse)
  Mutation: SH2 + SH3 (C-term) domains of Grb2
  Entrez Gene: Grb2 (a.k.a. Ash)
  Tag / fusion protein: GFP (N terminal on insert)
  Cloning method: Restriction Enzyme; 5′ cloning site Unknown (unknown if destroyed); 3′ cloning site Unknown (unknown if destroyed)
Terms and licenses: Academic/Nonprofit Terms; Industry Terms: Not Available to Industry
How to cite: pcDNA3.1(+)/Puro/FA/GFP-N--Grb2-2 was a gift from Tomasz Prószyński (Addgene plasmid # 112837 ; http://n2t.net/addgene:112837 ; RRID:Addgene_112837)
